Addgene plasmid #205314: p10xUAS-WHaloCaMP1a-EGFP
Purpose: Expression of WHaloCaMP1a-EGFP in Drosophila using GAL4 driver
Depositing lab: Eric Schreiter. Depositing organization: HHMI, Janelia Research Campus. Publication: A modular chemigenetic calcium indicator enables in vivo functional imaging with near-infrared light. Farrants H, Shuai Y, Lemon WC, Hernandez CM, Yang S, Patel R, Qiao G, Frei MS, Grimm JB, Hanson TL, Tomaska F, Turner GC, Stringer C, Keller PJ, Beyene AG, Chen Y, Liang Y, Lavis LD, Schreiter ER. bioRxiv. 2023 Jul 19:2023.07.18.549527. doi: 10.1101/2023.07.18.549527. Preprint. PubMed 37503182.
Backbone
  Vector backbone: p10xUAS
  Vector type: Insect Expression
Growth in bacteria
  Bacterial resistance: Ampicillin, 100 μg/mL
  Growth temperature: 37°C
  Growth strain: DH5alpha
  Copy number: High Copy
Gene/Insert
  Gene/Insert name: WHaloCaMP1a-EGFP
  Species: Synthetic
  Cloning method: Gibson Cloning
Terms and licenses: Academic/Nonprofit Terms; Industry Terms: Not Available to Industry
Depositor comments: Please visit https://doi.org/10.1101/2023.07.18.549527 for bioRxiv preprint.
How to cite: p10xUAS-WHaloCaMP1a-EGFP was a gift from Eric Schreiter (Addgene plasmid # 205314 ; http://n2t.net/addgene:205314 ; RRID:Addgene_205314)
