[The description below was written by a language model from this plasmid's Addgene catalogue record and pLannotate feature annotations shown in this document.]
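Description:
p10xUAS-WHaloCaMP1a-EGFP is a roughly 10.1 kb Drosophila transgenesis and expression plasmid built on the p10xUAS backbone, designed to place a chemigenetic calcium indicator under control of the GAL4/UAS binary system. In bacteria it is maintained as a high-copy plasmid through a ColE1/pUC-type origin and selected with ampicillin via the β-lactamase gene and its native promoter. For fly work, the backbone carries a φC31 integrase attB site, which allows site-specific insertion into genomic attP landing sites, and a mini-white gene that serves as an eye-colour marker for identifying transformants.

The expression cassette begins with two tandem 5X UAS blocks, giving ten Gal4-binding sites, followed by the Drosophila hsp70Bb basal promoter and a modified myosin heavy chain intron that typically improves expression. The synthetic open reading frame is annotated as a HaloTag fragment, a short segment matching RCaMP (probably the calmodulin-binding peptide shared by such sensors, though the record does not say so), calmodulin, and a second HaloTag fragment. This arrangement indicates that the calcium-sensing domains are inserted within the self-labelling dehalogenase, so that calcium binding modulates the fluorescence of a covalently bound chloroalkane dye ligand. EGFP is fused at the C-terminus, providing a constitutive green signal, presumably for locating expressing cells or normalising the signal. Downstream, a reverse-strand match to baculovirus AcMNPV P74 sequence probably reflects a viral 3′ UTR/terminator region, although it is not annotated as such. Crossing transgenic flies to a GAL4 driver line gives cell-type-specific sensor expression, and the associated publication describes in vivo functional calcium imaging with near-infrared light.
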