Features (pLannotate 1.2.2; 17 found; start..end, strand, type, name):
     31..135     +  promoter       AmpR promoter: bla
    136..996     +  CDS            AmpR: β-lactamase; bla; confers resistance to ampicillin, carbenicillin, and related antibiotics
   1167..1755    +  rep_origin     ori: high-copy-number ColE1/pMB1/pBR322/pUC origin of replication
   1842..1911    +  protein_bind   attB: attB site for the φC31 integrase (Groth et al., 2000) phage φC31 integrase
   2127..6246    +  gene           mini-white: white; This modified version of the white gene lacks part of the first intron.
   6251..6406    +  CDS            YPB1_ECOLX (fragment): Protein predicted: Swiss-Prot protein existence level 4. From Escherichia coli.
   6488..6509    -  misc_feature   MCS (fragment): pUC18/19 multiple cloning site
   6508..6602    +  protein_bind   5X UAS: five tandem copies of the "ScaI site" 17-mer CGGAGTACTGTCCTCCG, an upstream activating sequence (UAS) that efficiently binds yeast Gal4 (Webster et al., 1988; Pfeiffer et al., 2010) GAL4
   6636..6730    +  protein_bind   5X UAS: five tandem copies of the "ScaI site" 17-mer CGGAGTACTGTCCTCCG, an upstream activating sequence (UAS) that efficiently binds yeast Gal4 (Webster et al., 1988; Pfeiffer et al., 2010) GAL4
   6761..6999    +  promoter       hsp70 promoter: Drosophila melanogaster hsp70Bb promoter
   7014..7080    +  intron         Mhc intron: modified Drosophila myosin heavy chain intron 16 (Pfeiffer et al., 2010)
   7205..7730    +  CDS            HaloTag® (fragment): modified bacterial dehalogenase that forms covalent bonds with chloroalkane derivatives
   7721..7801    +  CDS            RCaMP (fragment): RCaMP is a basic (constitutively fluorescent) red fluorescent protein published in 2013, derived from Entacmaea quadricolor.
   7835..8278    +  CDS            CALM1 (sequence partly withheld): CALM1_HUMAN - Also known as CALM, CAM, CAM1. Experimental evidence at protein level: Swiss-Prot protein existence level 1. (Microbial infection) Required for Legionella pneumophila SidJ glutamylase activity. From Homo sapiens (Human).
   8282..8632    +  CDS            HaloTag® (fragment): modified bacterial dehalogenase that forms covalent bonds with chloroalkane derivatives
   8645..9361    +  CDS            EGFP: EGFP is a basic (constitutively fluorescent) green fluorescent protein published in 1996, derived from Aequorea victoria. It is reported to be a rapidly-maturing weak dimer with moderate acid sensitivity.
   9385..10041   -  CDS            P74 (fragment): PIF0_NPVAC - Experimental evidence at protein level: Swiss-Prot protein existence level 1. Plays an essential role for oral infectivity of occlusion- derived virus (ODV) and functions also in host midgut attachment and fusion by binding to a specific host receptor. From Autographa californica nuclear polyhedrosis virus (AcMNPV).
>Addgene plasmid #205314 | p10xUAS-WHaloCaMP1a-EGFP | addgene full sequence | sequence record 405016 | Addgene NGS Result
GACTCAGGTGGCACTTTTCGGGGAAATGTGCGCGGAACCCCTATTTGTTTATTTTTCTAAATACATTCAA
ATATGTATCCGCTCATGAGACAATAACCCTGATAAATGCTTCAATAATATTGAAAAAGGAAGAGTATGAG
TATTCAACATTTCCGTGTCGCCCTTATTCCCTTTTTTGCGGCATTTTGCCTTCCTGTTTTTGCTCACCCA
GAAACGCTGGTGAAAGTAAAAGATGCTGAAGATCAGTTGGGTGCACGAGTGGGTTACATCGAACTGGATC
TCAACAGCGGTAAGATCCTTGAGAGTTTTCGCCCCGAAGAACGTTTTCCAATGATGAGCACTTTTAAAGT
TCTGCTATGTGGCGCGGTATTATCCCGTATTGACGCCGGGCAAGAGCAACTCGGTCGCCGCATACACTAT
TCTCAGAATGACTTGGTTGAGTACTCACCAGTCACAGAAAAGCATCTTACGGATGGCATGACAGTAAGAG
AATTATGCAGTGCTGCCATAACCATGAGTGATAACACTGCGGCCAACTTACTTCTGACAACGATCGGAGG
ACCGAAGGAGCTAACCGCTTTTTTGCACAACATGGGGGATCATGTAACTCGCCTTGATCGTTGGGAACCG
GAGCTGAATGAAGCCATACCAAACGACGAGCGTGACACCACGATGCCTGTAGCAATGGCAACAACGTTGC
GCAAACTATTAACTGGCGAACTACTTACTCTAGCTTCCCGGCAACAATTAATAGACTGGATGGAGGCGGA
TAAAGTTGCAGGACCACTTCTGCGCTCGGCCCTTCCGGCTGGCTGGTTTATTGCTGATAAATCTGGAGCC
GGTGAGCGTGGGTCTCGCGGTATCATTGCAGCACTGGGGCCAGATGGTAAGCCCTCCCGTATCGTAGTTA
TCTACACGACGGGGAGTCAGGCAACTATGGATGAACGAAATAGACAGATCGCTGAGATAGGTGCCTCACT
GATTAAGCATTGGTAACTGTCAGACCAAGTTTACTCATATATACTTTAGATTGATTTAAAACTTCATTTT
TAATTTAAAAGGATCTAGGTGAAGATCCTTTTTGATAATCTCATGACCAAAATCCCTTAACGTGAGTTTT
CGTTCCACTGAGCGTCAGACCCCGTAGAAAAGATCAAAGGATCTTCTTGAGATCCTTTTTTTCTGCGCGT
AATCTGCTGCTTGCAAACAAAAAAACCACCGCTACCAGCGGTGGTTTGTTTGCCGGATCAAGAGCTACCA
ACTCTTTTTCCGAAGGTAACTGGCTTCAGCAGAGCGCAGATACCAAATACTGTTCTTCTAGTGTAGCCGT
AGTTAGGCCACCACTTCAAGAACTCTGTAGCACCGCCTACATACCTCGCTCTGCTAATCCTGTTACCAGT
GGCTGCTGCCAGTGGCGATAAGTCGTGTCTTACCGGGTTGGACTCAAGACGATAGTTACCGGATAAGGCG
CAGCGGTCGGGCTGAACGGGGGGTTCGTGCACACAGCCCAGCTTGGAGCGAACGACCTACACCGAACTGA
GATACCTACAGCGTGAGCTATGAGAAAGCGCCACGCTTCCCGAAGGGAGAAAGGCGGACAGGTATCCGGT
AAGCGGCAGGGTCGGAACAGGAGAGCGCACGAGGGAGCTTCCAGGGGGAAACGCCTGGTATCTTTATAGT
CCTGTCGGGTTTCGCCACCTCTGACTTGAGCGTCGATTTTTGTGATGCTCGTCAGGGGGGCGGAGCCTAT
GGAAAAACGCCAGCAACGCGGCCTTTTTACGGTTCCTGGCCTTTTGCTGGCCTTTTGCTCACATGTTACC
GTCGACGATGTAGGTCACGGTCTCGAAGCCGCGGTGCGGGTGCCAGGGCGTGCCCTTGGGCTCCCCGGGC
GCGTACTCCACCTCACCCATCTGGTCCATCATGATGAACGGGTCGAGGTGGCGGTAGTTGATCCCGGCGA
ACGCGCGGCGCACCGGGAAGCCCTCGCCCTCGAAACCGCTGGGCGCGGTGGTCACGGTGAGCACGGGACG
TGCGACGGCGTCGGCGGGTGCGGATACGCGGGGCAGCGTCAGCGGGTTCTCGACGGTCACGGCGGGCATG
TCGACAAGCCGAACATATGGGCGCGCCTAGTATGTATGTAAGTTAATAAAACCCATTTTTGCGGAAAGTA
GATAAAAAAAACATTTTTTTTTTTTACTGCACTGGATATCATTGAACTTATCTGATCAGTTTTAAATTTA
CTTCGATCCAAGGGTATTTGATGTACCAGGTTCTTTCGATTACCTCTCACTCAAAATGACATTCCACTCA
AAGTCAGCGCTGTTTGCCTCCTTCTCTGTCCACAGAAATATCGCCGTCTCTTTCGCCGCTGCGTCCGCTA
TCTCTTTCGCCACCGTTTGTAGCGTTACGTAGCGTCAATGTCCGCCTTCAGTTGCATTTTGTCAGCGGTT
TCGTGACGAAGCTCCAAGCGGTTTACGCCATCAATTAAACACAAAGTGCTGTGCCAAAACTCCTCTCGCT
TCTTATTTTTGTTTGTTTTTTGAGTGATTGGGGTGGTGATTGGTTTTGGGTGGGTAAGCAGGGGAAAGTG
TGAAAAATCCCGGCAATGGGCCAAGAGGATCAGGAGCTATTAATTCGCGGAGGCAGCAAACACCCATCTG
CCGAGCATCTGAACAATGTGAGTAGTACATGTGCATACATCTTAAGTTCACTTGATCTATAGGAACTGCG
ATTGCAACATCAAATTGTCTGCGGCGTGAGAACTGCGACCCACAAAAATCCCAAACCGCAATTGCACAAA
CAAATAGTGACACGAAACAGATTATTCTGGTAGCTGTTCTCGCTATATAAGACAATTTTTGAGATCATAT
CATGATCAAGACATCTAAAGGCATTCATTTTCGACTATATTCTTTTTTACAAAAAATATAACAACCAGAT
ATTTTAAGCTGATCCTAGATGCACAAAAAATAAATAAAAGTATAAACCTACTTCGTAGGATACTTCGGGG
TACTTTTTGTTCGGGGTTAGATGAGCATAACGCTTGTAGTTGATATTTGAGATCCCCTATCATTGCAGGG
TGACAGCGGAGCGGCTTCGCAGAGCTGCATTAACCAGGGCTTCGGGCAGGCCAAAAACTACGGCACGCTC
CGGCCACCCAGTCCGCCGGAGGACTCCGGTTCAGGGAGCGGCCAACTAGCCGAGAACCTCACCTATGCCT
GGCACAATATGGACATCTTTGGGGCGGTCAATCAGCCGGGCTCCGGATGGCGGCAGCTGGTCAACCGGAC
ACGCGGACTATTCTGCAACGAGCGACACATACCGGCGCCCAGGAAACATTTGCTCAAGAACGGTGAGTTT
CTATTCGCAGTCGGCTGATCTGTGTGAAATCTTAATAAAGGGTCCAATTACCAATTTGAAACTCAGTTTG
CGGCGTGGCCTATCCGGGCGAACTTTTGGCCGTGATGGGCAGTTCCGGTGCCGGAAAGACGACCCTGCTG
AATGCCCTTGCCTTTCGATCGCCGCAGGGCATCCAAGTATCGCCATCCGGGATGCGACTGCTCAATGGCC
AACCTGTGGACGCCAAGGAGATGCAGGCCAGGTGCGCCTATGTCCAGCAGGATGACCTCTTTATCGGCTC
CCTAACGGCCAGGGAACACCTGATTTTCCAAGCCATGGTGCGGATGCCACGACATCTGACCTATCGGCAG
CGAGTGGCCCGCGTGGATCAGGTGATCCAGGAGCTTTCGCTCAGCAAATGTCAGCACACGATCATCGGTG
TGCCCGGCAGGGTGAAAGGTCTGTCCGGCGGAGAAAGGAAGCGTCTGGCATTCGCCTCCGAGGCTCTAAC
CGATCCGCCGCTTCTGATCTGCGATGAGCCCACCTCCGGACTGGACTCCTTTACCGCCCACAGCGTCGTC
CAGGTGCTGAAGAAGCTGTCGCAGAAGGGCAAGACCGTCATCCTGACCATTCATCAGCCGTCTTCCGAGC
TGTTTGAGCTCTTTGACAAGATCCTTCTGATGGCCGAGGGCAGGGTAGCTTTCTTGGGCACTCCCAGCGA
AGCCGTCGACTTCTTTTCCTAGTGAGTTCGATGTGTTTATTAAGGGTATCTAGTATTACATAACATCTCA
ACTCCTATCCAGCGTGGGTGCCCAGTGTCCTACCAACTACAATCCGGCGGACTTTTACGTACAGGTGTTG
GCCGTTGTGCCCGGACGGGAGATCGAGTCCCGTGATCGGATCGCCAAGATATGCGACAATTTTGCCATTA
GCAAAGTAGCCCGGGATATGGAGCAGTTGTTGGCCACCAAAAATCTGGAGAAGCCACTGGAGCAGCCGGA
GAATGGGTACACCTACAAGGCCACCTGGTTCATGCAGTTCCGGGCGGTCCTGTGGCGATCCTGGCTGTCG
GTGCTCAAGGAACCACTCCTCGTAAAAGTGCGACTTATTCAGACAACGGTGAGTGGTTCCAGTGGAAACA
AATGATATAACGCTTACAATTCTTGGAAACAAATTCGCTAGATTTTAGATAGAATTGCCTGATTCCACAC
CCTTCTTAGTTTTTTTCAATGAGATGTATAGTTTATAGTTTTGCAGAAGATAAATAAATTTCATTTAACT
CGCGAATATTAATGAGATGCGAGTAACATTTTAATTTGCAGATGGTTGCCATCTTGATTGGCCTCATCTT
TTTGGGCCAACAACTCACGCAAGTGGGTGTGATGAATATCAACGGAGCCATCTTCCTCTTCCTGACCAAC
ATGACCTTTCAAAACGTCTTTGCCACGATAAATGTAAGTCATGTTTAGAATACATTTGCATTTCAATAAT
TTACTAACTTTCTAATGAATCGATTCGATTTAGGTGTTCACCTCAGAGCTGCCAGTTTTTATGAGGGAGG
CCCGAAGTCGACTTTATCGCTGTGACACATACTTTCTGGGCAAAACGATTGCCGAATTGCCGCTTTTTCT
CACAGTGCCACTGGTCTTCACGGCGATTGCCTATCCGATGATCGGACTGCGGGCCGGAGTGCTGCACTTC
TTCAACTGCCTGGCGCTGGTCACTCTGGTGGCCAATGTGTCAACGTCCTTCGGATATCTAATATCCTGCG
CCAGCTCCTCGACCTCGATGGCGCTGTCTGTGGGTCCGCCGGTTATCATACCATTCCTGCTCTTTGGCGG
CTTCTTCTTGAACTCGGGCTCGGTGCCAGTATACCTCAAATGGTTGTCGTACCTCTCATGGTTCCGTTAC
GCCAACGAGGGTCTGCTGATTAACCAATGGGCGGACGTGGAGCCGGGCGAAATTAGCTGCACATCGTCGA
ACACCACGTGCCCCAGTTCGGGCAAGGTCATCCTGGAGACGCTTAACTTCTCCGCCGCCGATCTGCCGCT
GGACTACGTGGGTCTGGCCATTCTCATCGTGAGCTTCCGGGTGCTCGCATATCTGGCTCTAAGACTTCGG
GCCCGACGCAAGGAGTAGCCGACATATATCCGAAATAACTGCTTGTTTTTTTTTTTTACCATTATTACCA
TCGTGTTTACTGTTTATTGCCCCCTCAAAAAGCTAATGTAATTATATTTGTGCCAATAAAAACAAGATAT
GACCTATAGAATACAAGTATTTCCCCTTCGAACATCCCCACAAGTAGACTTTGGATTTGTCTTCTAACCA
AAAGACTTACACACCTGCATACCTTACATCAAAAACTCGTTTATCGCTACATAAAACACCGGGATATATT
TTTTATATACATACTTTTCAAATCGCGCGCCCTCTTCATAATTCACCTCCACCACACCACGTTTCGTAGT
TGCTCTTTCGCTGTCTCCCACCCGCTCTCCGCAACACATTCACCTTTTGTTCGACGACCTTGGAGCGACT
GTCGTTAGTTCCGCGCGATTCGGTTCGCTCAAATGGTTCCGAGTGGTTCATTTCGTCTCAATAGAAATTA
GTAATAAATATTTGTATGTACAATTTATTTGCTCCAATATATTTGTATATATTTCCCTCACAGCTATATT
TATTCTAATTTAATATTATGACTTTTTAAGGTAATTTTTTGTGACCTGTTCGGAGTGATTAGCGTTACAA
TTTGAACTGAAAGTGACATCCAGTGTTTGTTCCTTGTGTAGATGCATCTCAAAAAAATGGTGGGCATAAT
AGTGTTGTTTATATATATCAAAAATAACAACTATAATAATAAGAATACATTTAATTTAGAAAATGCTTGG
ATTTCACTGGAACTAGGGCGCGCCTCCGGAACATAATGGTGCAGGGCGCTGACTTCCGCGTTTCCAGACT
TTACGAAACACGGAAACCGAAGACCATTCATGTTGTTGCTCAGGTCGCAGACGTTTTGCAGCAGCAGTCG
CTTCACGTTCGCTCGCGTATCGGTGATTCATTCTGCTAACCAGTAAGGCAACCCCGCCAGCCTAGCCGGG
TCCTCAACGACAGGAGCACGATCATGCGCACCCGTGGCCAGGGCCGCAAGCTTGCATGCCTGCAGGTCGG
AGTACTGTCCTCCGAGCGGAGTACTGTCCTCCGAGCGGAGTACTGTCCTCCGAGCGGAGTACTGTCCTCC
GAGCGGAGTACTGTCCTCCGAGCGGAGACTCTAGCCCTAGGGCATGCCTGCAGGTCGGAGTACTGTCCTC
CGAGCGGAGTACTGTCCTCCGAGCGGAGTACTGTCCTCCGAGCGGAGTACTGTCCTCCGAGCGGAGTACT
GTCCTCCGAGCGGAGACTCTAGCGCTAGCGACGTCGAGCGCCGGAGTATAAATAGAGGCGCTTCGTCTAC
GGAGCGACAATTCAATTCAAACAAGCAAAGTGAACACGTCGCTAAGCGAAAGCTAAGCAAATAAACAAGC
GCAGCTGAACAAGCTAAACAATCTGCAGTAAAGTGCAAGTTAAAGTGAATCAATTAAAAGTAACCAGCAA
CCAAGTAAATCAACTGCAACTACTGAAATCTGCCAAGAAGTAATTATTGAATACAAGAAGAGAACTCTGA
ATAGATCTAAAAGGTAGGTTCAACCACTGATGCCTAGGCACACCGAAACGACTAACCCTAATTCTTATCC
TTTACTTCAGGCGGCCGCGGCTCGAGAACTTAAAAAAAAAAATCAAAATGCTGCAGAACGAGCTTGCTCT
TAAGTTGGCTGGACTTGATATTAACAAGACTGGAGGTTCTCATCATCACCACCACCATGGATCCATGGCA
GAAATCGGTACTGGCTTTCCATTCGACCCCCATTATGTGGAAGTCCTGGGCGAGCGCATGCACTACGTCG
ATGTTGGTCCGCGCGATGGCACCCCTGTGCTGTTCCTGCACGGTAACCCGACCTCCTCCTACGTGTGGCG
CAACATCATCCCGCATGTTGCACCGACCCATCGCTGCATTGCTCCAGACCTGATCGGTATGGGCAAATCC
GACAAACCAGACCTGGGTTATTTCTTCGACGACCACGTCCGCTTCATGGATGCCTTCATCGAAGCCCTGG
GTCTGGAAGAGGTCGTCCTGGTCATTCACGACTGGGGCTCCGCTCTGGGTTTCCACTGGGCCAAGCGCAA
TCCAGAGCGCGTCAAAGGTATTGCATTTATGGAGTTCATCCGCCCTATCCCGACCTGGGACGAATGGCCA
GAATTTGCCCGCGAGACCTTCCAGGCCTTCCGCACCACCGACGTCGGCCGCAAGCTGATCATCGATCAGA
ACGTTTTTATCGAGTGGACGCTGCCGATGGCCGTCGCGCGCGCCCGTCGTAAATGGCAGAAAACAGGCCA
TGCGGTTCGTGCTATCGGTCGTTTGTCGAGCGGAGGCTCTGGCGGTTCCGGCGGTTCAGGTGGATCA
[438 nt withheld, positions 7838-8275]
AAGTATCTGACTGAAGTCGAGATGGACCATTACCGCGAGCCGTTCCTGAATCCTGTTGACCGCGAGCCAC
TGTGGCGCTTCCCAAACGAGCTGCCAATCGCCGGTGAGCCAGCGAACATCGTCGCGCTGGTCGAAGAATA
CATGGACTGGCTGCACCAGTCCCCTGTCCCGAAGCTGCTGTTCTGGGGCACCCCAGGCGTTCTGATCCCA
CCGGCCGAAGCCGCTCGCCTGGCCAAAAGCCTGCCTAACTGCAAGGCTGTGGACATCGGCCCGGGTCTGA
ATCTGCTGCAAGAAGACAACCCGGACCTGATCGGCAGCGAGATCGCGCGCTGGCTGTCGACGCTCGAGAT
TTCCGGCGGCGGAAGCGGCATGGTCTCTAAGGGGGAGGAACTCTTTACTGGTGTGGTGCCAATACTTGTA
GAGCTCGATGGGGACGTTAATGGACACAAATTTTCTGTCTCAGGTGAGGGTGAGGGAGATGCAACTTATG
GAAAACTGACATTGAAATTCATCTGCACAACAGGCAAATTGCCTGTCCCCTGGCCTACCCTGGTAACCAC
CCTCACTTATGGCGTTCAGTGCTTCTCCCGGTATCCTGATCACATGAAACAGCATGATTTCTTCAAATCA
GCAATGCCCGAAGGTTATGTTCAAGAGCGGACCATCTTTTTCAAGGACGATGGAAACTATAAAACCAGAG
CTGAGGTTAAGTTCGAGGGAGATACTTTGGTGAATCGGATCGAACTGAAGGGGATAGACTTCAAAGAGGA
TGGGAACATTTTGGGGCATAAACTCGAATATAACTACAACTCCCACAACGTGTATATCATGGCTGACAAA
CAGAAGAACGGGATCAAAGTAAATTTTAAGATACGACACAATATAGAGGACGGTAGTGTCCAACTTGCTG
ATCACTACCAGCAGAATACACCCATCGGAGACGGACCCGTTCTCTTGCCCGATAATCACTATCTCTCTAC
ACAATCCGCTCTGTCTAAAGATCCAAACGAAAAGCGGGACCACATGGTACTGCTTGAGTTCGTTACAGCC
GCTGGTATCACCTTGGGCATGGATGAGTTGTATAAATAATCTAGAATGAATCGTTTTTAAAATAACAAAT
CAATTGTTTTATAATATTCGTACGATTCTTTGATTATGTAATAAAATGTGATCATTAGGAAGATTACGAA
AAATATAAAAAATATGAGTTCTGTGTGTATAACAAATGCTGTAAACGCCACAATTGTGTTTGTTGCAAAT
AAACCCATGATTATTTGATTAAAATTGTTGTTTTCTTTGTTCATAGACAATAGTGTGTTTTGCCTAAACG
TGTACTGCATAAACTCCATGCGAGTGTATAGCGAGCTAGTGGCTAACGCTTGCCCCACCAAAGTAGATTC
GTCAAAATCCTCAATTTCATCACCCTCCTCCAAGTTTAACATTTGGCCGTCGGAATTAACTTCTAAAGAT
GCCACATAATCTAATAAATGAAATAGAGATTCAAACGTGGCGTCATCGTCCGTTTCGACCATTTCCGAAA
AGAACTCGGGCATAAACTCTATGATTTCTCTGGACGTGGTGTTGTCGAAACTCTCAAAGTACGCAGTCAG
GAACGTGCGCGACATGTCGTCGGGAAACTCGCGCGGAAACATGTTGTTGTAACCGAACGGGTCCCATAGC
GCCAAAACCAAATCTGCCAGCGTCAATAGAATGAGCACGATGCCGACAATGGAGCTGGCTTGGATAGCGA
TTCGAGTTAACGGCCGGCCGTTTAAACGAATTCTTGAAGACGAAAGGGCCTCGTGATACGCCTATTTTTA
TAGGTTAATGTCATGATAATAATGGTTTCTTA
